>Addgene plasmid #163908 | KIF13B 1-584 | depositor full sequence | sequence record 317899 | KIF13B 1-584 sequence 6565 bps
AGAATTATGCAGTGCTGCCATAACCATGAGTGATAACACTGCGGCCAACTTACTTCTGACAACGATCGGA
GGACCGAAGGAGCTAACCGCTTTTTTGCACAACATGGGGGATCATGTAACTCGCCTTGATCGTTGGGAAC
CGGAGCTGAATGAAGCCATACCAAACGACGAGCGTGACACCACGATGCCTGTAGCAATGGCAACAACGTT
GCGCAAACTATTAACTGGCGAACTACTTACTCTAGCTTCCCGGCAACAATTAATAGACTGGATGGAGGCG
GATAAAGTTGCAGGACCACTTCTGCGCTCGGCCCTTCCGGCTGGCTGGTTTATTGCTGATAAATCTGGAG
CCGGTGAGCGTGGGTCTCGCGGTATCATTGCAGCACTGGGGCCAGATGGTAAGCCCTCCCGTATCGTAGT
TATCTACACGACGGGGAGTCAGGCAACTATGGATGAACGAAATAGACAGATCGCTGAGATAGGTGCCTCA
CTGATTAAGCATTGGTAACTGTCAGACCAAGTTTACTCATATATACTTTAGATTGATTTAAAACTTCATT
TTTAATTTAAAAGGATCTAGGTGAAGATCCTTTTTGATAATCTCATGACCAAAATCCCTTAACGTGAGTT
TTCGTTCCACTGAGCGTCAGACCCCGTAGAAAAGATCAAAGGATCTTCTTGAGATCCTTTTTTTCTGCGC
GTAATCTGCTGCTTGCAAACAAAAAAACCACCGCTACCAGCGGTGGTTTGTTTGCCGGATCAAGAGCTAC
CAACTCTTTTTCCGAAGGTAACTGGCTTCAGCAGAGCGCAGATACCAAATACTGTCCTTCTAGTGTAGCC
GTAGTTAGGCCACCACTTCAAGAACTCTGTAGCACCGCCTACATACCTCGCTCTGCTAATCCTGTTACCA
GTGGCTGCTGCCAGTGGCGATAAGTCGTGTCTTACCGGGTTGGACTCAAGACGATAGTTACCGGATAAGG
CGCAGCGGTCGGGCTGAACGGGGGGTTCGTGCACACAGCCCAGCTTGGAGCGAACGACCTACACCGAACT
GAGATACCTACAGCGTGAGCATTGAGAAAGCGCCACGCTTCCCGAAGGGAGAAAGGCGGACAGGTATCCG
GTAAGCGGCAGGGTCGGAACAGGAGAGCGCACGAGGGAGCTTCCAGGGGGAAACGCCTGGTATCTTTATA
GTCCTGTCGGGTTTCGCCACCTCTGACTTGAGCGTCGATTTTTGTGATGCTCGTCAGGGGGGCGGAGCCT
ATGGAAAAACGCCAGCAACGCGGCCTTTTTACGGTTCCTGGCCTTTTGCTGGCCTTTTGCTCACATGTTC
TTTCCTGCGTTATCCCCTGATTCTGTGGATAACCGTATTACCGCCTTTGAGTGAGCTGATACCGCTCGCC
GCAGCCGAACGACCGAGCGCAGCGAGTCAGTGAGCGAGGAAGCGGAAGAGCGCCTGATGCGGTATTTTCT
CCTTACGCATCTGTGCGGTATTTCACACCGCAGACCAGCCGCGTAACCTGGCAAAATCGGTTACGGTTGA
GTAATAAATGGATGCCCTGCGTAAGCGGGTGTGGGCGGACAATAAAGTCTTAAACTGAACAAAATAGATC
TAAACTATGACAATAAAGTCTTAAACTAGACAGAATAGTTGTAAACTGAAATCAGTCCAGTTATGCTGTG
AAAAAGCATACTGGACTTTTGTTATGGCTAAAGCAAACTCTTCATTTTCTGAAGTGCAAATTGCCCGTCG
TATTAAAGAGGGGCGTGGCCAAGGGCATGGTAAAGACTATATTCGCGGCGTTGTGACAATTTACCGAACA
ACTCCGCGGCCGGGAAGCCGATCTCGGCTTGAACGAATTGTTAGGTGGCGGTACTTGGGTCGATATCAAA
GTGCATCACTTCTTCCCGTATGCCCAACTTTGTATAGAGAGCCACTGCGGGATCGTCACCGTAATCTGCT
TGCACGTAGATCACATAAGCACCAAGCGCGTTGGCCTCATGCTTGAGGAGATTGATGAGCGCGGTGGCAA
TGCCCTGCCTCCGGTGCTCGCCGGAGACTGCGAGATCATAGATATAGATCTCACTACGCGGCTGCTCAAA
CCTGGGCAGAACGTAAGCCGCGAGAGCGCCAACAACCGCTTCTTGGTCGAAGGCAGCAAGCGCGATGAAT
GTCTTACTACGGAGCAAGTTCCCGAGGTAATCGGAGTCCGGCTGATGTTGGGAGTAGGTGGCTACGTCTC
CGAACTCACGACCGAAAAGATCAAGAGCAGCCCGCATGGATTTGACTTGGTCAGGGCCGAGCCTACATGT
GCGAATGATGCCCATACTTGAGCCACCTAACTTTGTTTTAGGGCGACTGCCCTGCTGCGTAACATCGTTG
CTGCTGCGTAACATCGTTGCTGCTCCATAACATCAAACATCGACCCACGGCGTAACGCGCTTGCTGCTTG
GATGCCCGAGGCATAGACTGTACAAAAAAACAGTCATAACAAGCCATGAAAACCGCCACTGCGCCGTTAC
CACCGCTGCGTTCGGTCAAGGTTCTGGACCAGTTGCGTGAGCGCATACGCTACTTGCATTACAGTTTACG
AACCGAACAGGCTTATGTCAACTGGGTTCGTGCCTTCATCCGTTTCCACGGTGTGCGTCACCCGGCAACC
TTGGGCAGCAGCGAAGTCGAGGCATTTCTGTCCTGGCTGGCGAACGAGCGCAAGGTTTCGGTCTCCACGC
ATCGTCAGGCATTGGCGGCCTTGCTGTTCTTCTACGGCAAGGTGCTGTGCACGGATCTGCCCTGGCTTCA
GGAGATCGGAAGACCTCGGCCGTCGCGGCGCTTGCCGGTGGTGCTGACCCCGGATGAAGTGGTTCGCATC
CTCGGTTTTCTGGAAGGCGAGCATCGTTTGTTCGCCCAGGACTCTAGCTATAGTTCTAGTGGTTGGCTAC
GTATACTCCGGAATATTAATAGATCATGGAGATAATTAAAATGATAACCATCTCGCAAATAAATAAGTAT
TTTACTGTTTTCGTAACAGTTTTGTAATAAAAAAACCTATAAATATTCCGGATTATTCATACCGTCCCAC
CATCGGGCGCGGATCTCGGTCCGAAACCATGTCGTACTACCATCACCATCACCATCACGATTACGATATC
CCAACGACCGAAAACCTGTATTTTCAGGGCGCCATGGGAGATAGCAAAGTGAAAGTGGCCGTTAGAGTTA
GACCGATGAACCGTAGAGAGATTGACCTGCATACAAAGTGTGTCGTTGATGTGGAGGCTAACAAGGTCAT
CCTGAACCCTGTGAACACCAACCTGAGCAAGGGAGACGCTCGCGGTCAGCCCAAGATCTTCGCCTACGAC
CACTGCTTCTGGTCCATGGACGAGAGCGTGCGTGAAAAGTACGCTGGTCAGGAAGACGTCTTCAAGTGCC
TGGGCGAGAACATCCTGCAGAACGCCTTCGACGGATACAACGCTTGCATCTTCGCCTACGGTCAGACCGG
TTCTGGCAAGTCATACACTATGATGGGTACCGCTGACCAGCCTGGCCTGATCCCAAGGCTGTGCTCCGGT
CTGTTCGAGAGAACTCAGAAGGAGGAAAACGAGGAACAGTCTTTCAAGGTCGAAGTGTCATACATGGAGA
TCTACAACGAAAAGGTGCGCGACCTGCTGGACCCAAAGGGCTCCAGGCAGACCCTGAAGGTCAGAGAGCA
CAGCGTGCTGGGTCCATACGTCGACGGCCTGTCCAAGCTGGCTGTGACTAGCTACAAGGACATCGAATCC
CTGATGAGCGAGGGTAACAAGTCTCGCACTGTCGCTGCCACCAACATGAACGAGGAATCCAGCCGTTCAC
ACGCCGTGTTCAAGATCACCCTGACTCACACCCTGTACGACGTCAAGTCTGGCACCTCAGGAGAAAAAGT
GGGCAAGCTGTCCCTGGTCGACCTGGCTGGAAGCGAGAGAGCTACTAAGACCGGTGCTGCTGGCGACCGT
CTGAAGGAAGGATCAAACATCAACAAGTCCCTGACCACTCTGGGTCTGGTCATCTCCGCTCTGGCCGACC
AGGGAGCTGGCAAGAACAAGAACAAGTTCGTGCCCTACCGTGACAGCGTCCTGACTTGGCTGCTGAAGGA
CAGCCTGGGTGGCAACTCTAAGACTGCTATGGTGGCCACCGTCTCCCCAGCTGCCGACAACTACGACGAG
ACTCTGAGCACCCTGCGTTACGCTGACAGGGCCAAGCACATCGTGAACCACGCTGTGGTCAACGAAGACC
CTAACGCCAGGATCATCCGCGACCTGCGCGAGGAAGTCGAGAAGCTGAGGGAACAGCTGACCAAGGCTGA
AGCCATGAAGTCTCCCGAGCTGAAGGACAGACTGGAGGAATCAGAAAAGCTGATCCAGGAGATGACTGTG
ACCTGGGAGGAAAAGCTGAGGAAGACCGAGGAAATCGCTCAGGAAAGACAGAAGCAGCTGGAGTCTCTGG
GAATCTCACTGCAGACTTCCGGCATCAAGGTCGGAGACGACAAGTGCTTCCTGGTCAACCTGAACGCTGA
CCCAGCCCTGAACGAACTGCTGGTGTACTACCTGAAGGAGCACACCCTGATCGGTTCCGCTAACAGCCAG
GACATCCAGCTGTGCGGCATGGGAATCCTGCCTGAACACGGTATCATCGACATCACTCCAGAGGGACAGG
TGGTCCTGACCCCACAGAAGAACACTCGCACCTTCGTGAACGGTTCTTCAGTCTCCAGCCCCATCCAGCT
GCACCACGGAGACAGGATCCTGTGGGGTAACAACCACTTCTTCAGACTGAACCTGCCTAAGAAGAAGAAG
AAGGCTGAGCGCGAAGACGAGGACCGTGAAGCCTCTCTGAAGAACGACTCTTCATCCGAGCAGCTGGACG
CTGACGGTGACAGCTCTTCAGAGGTGTCCAGCGAATAAGCGGCCGCTTTCGAATCTAGAGCCTGCAGTCT
CGAGGCATGCGGTACCAAGCTTGTCGAGAAGTACTAGAGGATCATAATCAGCCATACCACATTTGTAGAG
GTTTTACTTGCTTTAAAAAACCTCCCACACCTCCCCCTGAACCTGAAACATAAAATGAATGCAATTGTTG
TTGTTAACTTGTTTATTGCAGCTTATAATGGTTACAAATAAAGCAATAGCATCACAAATTTCACAAATAA
AGCATTTTTTTCACTGCATTCTAGTTGTGGTTTGTCCAAACTCATCAATGTATCTTATCATGTCTGGATC
TGATCACTGATATCGCCTAGGAGATCCGAACCAGATAAGTGAAATCTAGTTCCAAACTATTTTGTCATTT
TTAATTTTCGTATTAGCTTACGACGCTACACCCAGTTCCCATCTATTTTGTCACTCTTCCCTAAATAATC
CTTAAAAACTCCATTTCCACCCCTCCCAGTTCCCAACTATTTTGTCCGCCCACAGCGGGGCATTTTTCTT
CCTGTTATGTTTTTAATCAAACATCCTGCCAACTCCATGTGACAAACCGTCATCTTCGGCTACTTTTTCT
CTGTCACAGAATGAAAATTTTTCTGTCATCTCTTCGTTATTAATGTTTGTAATTGACTGAATATCAACGC
TTATTTGCAGCCTGAATGGCGAATGGG
[124 nt withheld, positions 5628-5751]
C
[91 nt withheld, positions 5753-5843]
A
[49 nt withheld, positions 5845-5893]
CCTTTGACGTTGGAGTCCACGTTCTTT
[37 nt withheld, positions 5921-5957]
ACCCTATCTCGGTCTATTCTTTTGATTTATAAGGGATTTTGCCGATTTCGGCCTATTGGTTAAAAAATGA
GCTGATTTAACAAAAATTTAACGCGAATTTTAACAAAATATTAACGTTTACAATTTCAGGTGGCACTTTT
CGGGGAAATGTGCGCGGAACCCCTATTTGTTTATTTTTCTAAATACATTCAAATATGTATCCGCTCATGA
GACAATAACCCTGATAAATGCTTCAATAATATTGAAAAAGGAAGAGTATGAGTATTCAACATTTCCGTGT
CGCCCTTATTCCCTTTTTTGCGGCATTTTGCCTTCCTGTTTTTGCTCACCCAGAAACGCTGGTGAAAGTA
AAAGATGCTGAAGATCAGTTGGGTGCACGAGTGGGTTACATCGAACTGGATCTCAACAGCGGTAAGATCC
TTGAGAGTTTTCGCCCCGAAGAACGTTTTCCAATGATGAGCACTTTTAAAGTTCTGCTATGTGGCGCGGT
ATTATCCCGTATTGACGCCGGGCAAGAGCAACTCGGTCGCCGCATACACTATTCTCAGAATGACTTGGTT
GAGTACTCACCAGTCACAGAAAAGCATCTTACGGATGGCATGACAGTA
Features (pLannotate 1.2.2; 17 found; start..end, strand, type, name):
    679..1267    +  rep_origin     ori: high-copy-number ColE1/pMB1/pBR322/pUC origin of replication
   1453..1502    -  misc_feature   bom (fragment): basis of mobility region from pBR322
   1570..1794    -  mobile_element Tn7R: mini-Tn7 element (right end of the Tn7 transposon) Tn7
   1861..2394    -  CDS            GmR: gentamycin acetyltransferase; aacC1; confers resistance to gentamycin
   2583..2611    -  promoter       Pc promoter: intI1 (promoter lies within the coding sequence); class 1 integron promoter
   2589..2936    -  CDS            YPR2_ECOLX (fragment): Protein predicted: Swiss-Prot protein existence level 4. From Escherichia coli.
   2963..3054    +  promoter       polyhedrin promoter: polh from Autographa californica; promoter for the baculovirus polyhedrin gene
   3119..3138    +  CDS            8xHis (fragment): 8xHis affinity tag
   3160..3180    +  CDS            TEV site: tobacco etch virus (TEV) protease recognition and cleavage site
   3184..4935    +  CDS            KIF13B (fragment): KI13B_HUMAN - Also known as GAKIN, KIAA0639. Experimental evidence at protein level: Swiss-Prot protein existence level 1. Involved in reorganization of the cortical cytoskeleton. Regulates axon formation by promoting the formation of extra axons. May be functionally important for the intracellular trafficking of MAGUKs and associated protein complexes. From Homo sapiens (Human).
   5010..5093    +  CDS            large T antigen (fragment): large T antigen from SV40 (simian virus 40)
   5116..5250    +  polyA_signal   SV40 poly(A) signal: SV40 polyadenylation signal
   5279..5444    -  mobile_element Tn7L: mini-Tn7 element (left end of the Tn7 transposon) Tn7
   5607..5623    +  CDS            lacZα (fragment): LacZα fragment of β-galactosidase; lacZ fragment
   5628..6083    +  rep_origin     f1 ori (sequence partly withheld): f1 bacteriophage origin of replication; arrow indicates direction of (+) strand synthesis
   6110..6214    +  promoter       AmpR promoter: bla
   6215..508     +  CDS            AmpR (across the origin): β-lactamase; bla; confers resistance to ampicillin, carbenicillin, and related antibiotics
