>Addgene plasmid #163908 | KIF13B 1-584 | addgene full sequence | sequence record 325968 | Addgene NGS Result
GTAACCTGGCAAAATCGGTTACGGTTGAGTAATAAATGGATGCCCTGCGTAAGCGGGTGTGGGCGGACAA
TAAAGTCTTAAACTGAACAAAATAGATCTAAACTATGACAATAAAGTCTTAAACTAGACAGAATAGTTGT
AAACTGAAATCAGTCCAGTTATGCTGTGAAAAAGCATACTGGACTTTTGTTATGGCTAAAGCAAACTCTT
CATTTTCTGAAGTGCAAATTGCCCGTCGTATTAAAGAGGGGCGTGGCCAAGGGCATGGTAAAGACTATAT
TCGCGGCGTTGTGACAATTTACCGAACAACTCCGCGGCCGGGAAGCCGATCTCGGCTTGAACGAATTGTT
AGGTGGCGGTACTTGGGTCGATATCAAAGTGCATCACTTCTTCCCGTATGCCCAACTTTGTATAGAGAGC
CACTGCGGGATCGTCACCGTAATCTGCTTGCACGTAGATCACATAAGCACCAAGCGCGTTGGCCTCATGC
TTGAGGAGATTGATGAGCGCGGTGGCAATGCCCTGCCTCCGGTGCTCGCCGGAGACTGCGAGATCATAGA
TATAGATCTCACTACGCGGCTGCTCAAACTTGGGCAGAACGTAAGCCGCGAGAGCGCCAACAACCGCTTC
TTGGTCGAAGGCAGCAAGCGCGATGAATGTCTTACTACGGAGCAAGTTCCCGAGGTAATCGGAGTCCGGC
TGATGTTGGGAGTAGGTGGCTACGTCTCCGAACTCACGACCGAAAAGATCAAGAGCAGCCCGCATGGATT
TGACTTGGTCAGGGCCGAGCCTACATGTGCGAATGATGCCCATACTTGAGCCACCTAACTTTGTTTTAGG
GCGACTGCCCTGCTGCGTAACATCGTTGCTGCTGCGTAACATCAAACATCGACCCACGGCGTAACGCGCT
TGCTGCTTGGATGCCCGAGGCATAGACTGTACAAAAAAACAGTCATAACAAGCCATGAAAACCGCCACTG
CGCCGTTACCACCGCTGCGTTCGGTCAAGGTTCTGGACCAGTTGCGTGAGCGCATACGCTACTTGCATTA
CAGTTTACGAACCGAACAGGCTTATGTCAACTGGGTTCGTGCCTTCATCCGTTTCCACGGTGTGCGTCAC
CCGGCAACCTTGGGCAGCAGCGAAGTCGAGGCATTTCTGTCCTGGCTGGCGAACGAGCGCAAGGTTTCGG
TCTCCACGCATCGTCAGGCATTGGCGGCCTTGCTGTTCTTCTACGGCAAGGTGCTGTGCACGGATCTGCC
CTGGCTTCAGGAGATCGGAAGACCTCGGCCGTCGCGGCGCTTGCCGGTGGTGCTGACCCCGGATGAAGTG
GTTCGCATCCTCGGTTTTCTGGAAGGCGAGCATCGTTTGTTCGCCCAGGACTCTAGCTATAGTTCTAGTG
GTTGGCTACGTATACTCCGGAATATTAATAGATCATGGAGATAATTAAAATGATAACCATCTCGCAAATA
AATAAGTATTTTACTGTTTTCGTAACAGTTTTGTAATAAAAAAACCTATAAATATTCCGGATTATTCATA
CCGTCCCACCATCGGGCGCGGATCTCGGTCCGAAACCATGTCGTACTACCATCACCATCACCATCACGAT
TACGATATCCCAACGACCGAAAACCTGTATTTTCAGGGCGCCATGGGAGATAGCAAAGTGAAAGTGGCCG
TTAGAGTTAGACCGATGAACCGTAGAGAGATTGACCTGCATACAAAGTGTGTCGTTGATGTGGAGGCTAA
CAAGGTCATCCTGAACCCTGTGAACACCAACCTGAGCAAGGGAGACGCTCGCGGTCAGCCCAAGATCTTC
GCCTACGACCACTGCTTCTGGTCCATGGACGAGAGCGTGCGTGAAAAGTACGCTGGTCAGGAAGACGTCT
TCAAGTGCCTGGGCGAGAACATCCTGCAGAACGCCTTCGACGGATACAACGCTTGCATCTTCGCCTACGG
TCAGACCGGTTCTGGCAAGTCATACACTATGATGGGTACCGCTGACCAGCCTGGCCTGATCCCAAGGCTG
TGCTCCGGTCTGTTCGAGAGAACTCAGAAGGAGGAAAACGAGGAACAGTCTTTCAAGGTCGAAGTGTCAT
ACATGGAGATCTACAACGAAAAGGTGCGCGACCTGCTGGACCCAAAGGGCTCCAGGCAGACCCTGAAGGT
CAGAGAGCACAGCGTGCTGGGTCCATACGTCGACGGCCTGTCCAAGCTGGCTGTGACTAGCTACAAGGAC
ATCGAATCCCTGATGAGCGAGGGTAACAAGTCTCGCACTGTCGCTGCCACCAACATGAACGAGGAATCCA
GCCGTTCACACGCCGTGTTCAAGATCACCCTGACTCACACCCTGTACGACGTCAAGTCTGGCACCTCAGG
AGAAAAAGTGGGCAAGCTGTCCCTGGTCGACCTGGCTGGAAGCGAGAGAGCTACTAAGACCGGTGCTGCT
GGCGACCGTCTGAAGGAAGGATCAAACATCAACAAGTCCCTGACCACTCTGGGTCTGGTCATCTCCGCTC
TGGCCGACCAGGGAGCTGGCAAGAACAAGAACAAGTTCGTGCCCTACCGTGACAGCGTCCTGACTTGGCT
GCTGAAGGACAGCCTGGGTGGCAACTCTAAGACTGCTATGGTGGCCACCGTCTCCCCAGCTGCCGACAAC
TACGACGAGACTCTGAGCACCCTGCGTTACGCTGACAGGGCCAAGCACATCGTGAACCACGCTGTGGTCA
ACGAAGACCCTAACGCCAGGATCATCCGCGACCTGCGCGAGGAAGTCGAGAAGCTGAGGGAACAGCTGAC
CAAGGCTGAAGCCATGAAGTCTCCCGAGCTGAAGGACAGACTGGAGGAATCAGAAAAGCTGATCCAGGAG
ATGACTGTGACCTGGGAGGAAAAGCTGAGGAAGACCGAGGAAATCGCTCAGGAAAGACAGAAGCAGCTGG
AGTCTCTGGGAATCTCACTGCAGACTTCCGGCATCAAGGTCGGAGACGACAAGTGCTTCCTGGTCAACCT
GAACGCTGACCCAGCCCTGAACGAACTGCTGGTGTACTACCTGAAGGAGCACACCCTGATCGGTTCCGCT
AACAGCCAGGACATCCAGCTGTGCGGCATGGGAATCCTGCCTGAACACGGTATCATCGACATCACTCCAG
AGGGACAGGTGGTCCTGACCCCACAGAAGAACACTCGCACCTTCGTGAACGGTTCTTCAGTCTCCAGCCC
CATCCAGCTGCACCACGGAGACAGGATCCTGTGGGGTAACAACCACTTCTTCAGACTGAACCTGCCTAAG
AAGAAGAAGAAGGCTGAGCGCGAAGACGAGGACCGTGAAGCCTCTCTGAAGAACGACTCTTCATCCGAGC
AGCTGGACGCTGACGGTGACAGCTCTTCAGAGGTGTCCAGCGAATAAGCGGCCGCTTTCGAATCTAGAGC
CTGCAGTCTCGAGGCATGCGGTACCAAGCTTGTCGAGAAGTACTAGAGGATCATAATCAGCCATACCACA
TTTGTAGAGGTTTTACTTGCTTTAAAAAACCTCCCACACCTCCCCCTGAACCTGAAACATAAAATGAATG
CAATTGTTGTTGTTAACTTGTTTATTGCAGCTTATAATGGTTACAAATAAAGCAATAGCATCACAAATTT
CACAAATAAAGCATTTTTTTCACTGCATTCTAGTTGTGGTTTGTCCAAACTCATCAATGTATCTTATCAT
GTCTGGATCTGATCACTGATATCGCCTAGGAGATCCGAACCAGATAAGTGAAATCTAGTTCCAAACTATT
TTGTCATTTTTAATTTTCGTATTAGCTTACGACGCTACACCCAGTTCCCATCTATTTTGTCACTCTTCCC
TAAATAATCCTTAAAAACTCCATTTCCACCCCTCCCAGTTCCCAACTATTTTGTCCGCCCACAGCGGGGC
ATTTTTCTTCCTGTTATGTTTTTAATCAAACATCCTGCCAACTCCATGTGACAAACCGTCATCTTCGGCT
ACTTTTTCTCTGTCACAGAATGAAAATTTTTCTGTCATCTCTTCGTTATTAATGTTTGTAATTGACTGAA
TATCAACGCTTATTTGCAGCCTGAATGGCGAATGGG
[124 nt withheld, positions 4097-4220]
C
[91 nt withheld, positions 4222-4312]
A
[49 nt withheld, positions 4314-4362]
CCTTTGACGTTGGAGTCCACGTTCTT
[37 nt withheld, positions 4389-4425]
ACCCTATCTCGGTCTATTCTTTTGATTTATAAGGGATTTTGCCGATTTCGGCCTATTGGTTAAAAAATGA
GCTGATTTAACAAAAATTTAACGCGAATTTTAACAAAATATTAACGCTTACAATTTAGGTGGCACTTTTC
GGGGAAATGTGCGCGGAACCCCTATTTGTTTATTTTTCTAAATACATTCAAATATGTATCCGCTCATGAG
ACAATAACCCTGATAAATGCTTCAATAATATTGAAAAAGGAAGAGTATGAGTATTCAACATTTCCGTGTC
GCCCTTATTCCCTTTTTTGCGGCATTTTGCCTTCCTGTTTTTGCTCACCCAGAAACGCTGGTGAAAGTAA
AAGATGCTGAAGATCAGTTGGGTGCACGAGTGGGTTACATCGAACTGGATCTCAACAGCGGTAAGATCCT
TGAGAGTTTTCGCCCCGAAGAACGTTTTCCAATGATGAGCACTTTTAAAGTTCTGCTATGTGGCGCGGTA
TTATCCCGTATTGACGCCGGGCAAGAGCAACTCGGTCGCCGCATACACTATTCTCAGAATGACTTGGTTG
AGTACTCACCAGTCACAGAAAAGCATCTTACGGATGGCATGACAGTAAGAGAATTATGCAGTGCTGCCAT
AACCATGAGTGATAACACTGCGGCCAACTTACTTCTGACAACGATCGGAGGACCGAAGGAGCTAACCGCT
TTTTTGCACAACATGGGGGATCATGTAACTCGCCTTGATCGTTGGGAACCGGAGCTGAATGAAGCCATAC
CAAACGACGAGCGTGACACCACGATGCCTGTAGCAATGGCAACAACGTTGCGCAAACTATTAACTGGCGA
ACTACTTACTCTAGCTTCCCGGCAACAATTAATAGACTGGATGGAGGCGGATAAAGTTGCAGGACCACTT
CTGCGCTCGGCCCTTCCGGCTGGCTGGTTTATTGCTGATAAATCTGGAGCCGGTGAGCGTGGGTCTCGCG
GTATCATTGCAGCACTGGGGCCAGATGGTAAGCCCTCCCGTATCGTAGTTATCTACACGACGGGGAGTCA
GGCAACTATGGATGAACGAAATAGACAGATCGCTGAGATAGGTGCCTCACTGATTAAGCATTGGTAACTG
TCAGACCAAGTTTACTCATATATACTTTAGATTGATTTAAAACTTCATTTTTAATTTAAAAGGATCTAGG
TGAAGATCCTTTTTGATAATCTCATGACCAAAATCCCTTAACGTGAGTTTTCGTTCCACTGAGCGTCAGA
CCCCGTAGAAAAGATCAAAGGATCTTCTTGAGATCCTTTTTTTCTGCGCGTAATCTGCTGCTTGCAAACA
AAAAAACCACCGCTACCAGCGGTGGTTTGTTTGCCGGATCAAGAGCTACCAACTCTTTTTCCGAAGGTAA
CTGGCTTCAGCAGAGCGCAGATACCAAATACTGTTCTTCTAGTGTAGCCGTAGTTAGGCCACCACTTCAA
GAACTCTGTAGCACCGCCTACATACCTCGCTCTGCTAATCCTGTTACCAGTGGCTGCTGCCAGTGGCGAT
AAGTCGTGTCTTACCGGGTTGGACTCAAGACGATAGTTACCGGATAAGGCGCAGCGGTCGGGCTGAACGG
GGGGTTCGTGCACACAGCCCAGCTTGGAGCGAACGACCTACACCGAACTGAGATACCTACAGCGTGAGCT
ATGAGAAAGCGCCACGCTTCCCGAAGGGAGAAAGGCGGACAGGTATCCGGTAAGCGGCAGGGTCGGAACA
GGAGAGCGCACGAGGGAGCTTCCAGGGGGAAACGCCTGGTATCTTTATAGTCCTGTCGGGTTTCGCCACC
TCTGACTTGAGCGTCGATTTTTGTGATGCTCGTCAGGGGGGCGGAGCCTATGGAAAAACGCCAGCAACGC
GGCCTTTTTACGGTTCCTGGCCTTTTGCTGGCCTTTTGCTCACATGTTCTTTCCTGCGTTATCCCCTGAT
TCTGTGGATAACCGTATTACCGCCTTTGAGTGAGCTGATACCGCTCGCCGCAGCCGAACGACCGAGCGCA
GCGAGTCAGTGAGCGAGGAAGCGGAAGAGCGCCTGATGCGGTATTTTCTCCTTACGCATCTGTGCGGTAT
TTCACACCGCATAGACCAGCCGC
Features (pLannotate 1.2.2; 17 found; start..end, strand, type, name):
     58..282     -  mobile_element Tn7R: mini-Tn7 element (right end of the Tn7 transposon) Tn7
    349..882     -  CDS            GmR: gentamycin acetyltransferase; aacC1; confers resistance to gentamycin
   1052..1080    -  promoter       Pc promoter: intI1 (promoter lies within the coding sequence); class 1 integron promoter
   1058..1405    -  CDS            YPR2_ECOLX (fragment): Protein predicted: Swiss-Prot protein existence level 4. From Escherichia coli.
   1432..1523    +  promoter       polyhedrin promoter: polh from Autographa californica; promoter for the baculovirus polyhedrin gene
   1588..1607    +  CDS            8xHis (fragment): 8xHis affinity tag
   1629..1649    +  CDS            TEV site: tobacco etch virus (TEV) protease recognition and cleavage site
   1653..3404    +  CDS            KIF13B (fragment): KI13B_HUMAN - Also known as GAKIN, KIAA0639. Experimental evidence at protein level: Swiss-Prot protein existence level 1. Involved in reorganization of the cortical cytoskeleton. Regulates axon formation by promoting the formation of extra axons. May be functionally important for the intracellular trafficking of MAGUKs and associated protein complexes. From Homo sapiens (Human).
   3479..3562    +  CDS            large T antigen (fragment): large T antigen from SV40 (simian virus 40)
   3585..3719    +  polyA_signal   SV40 poly(A) signal: SV40 polyadenylation signal
   3748..3913    -  mobile_element Tn7L: mini-Tn7 element (left end of the Tn7 transposon) Tn7
   4076..4092    +  CDS            lacZα (fragment): LacZα fragment of β-galactosidase; lacZ fragment
   4097..4551    +  rep_origin     f1 ori (sequence partly withheld): f1 bacteriophage origin of replication; arrow indicates direction of (+) strand synthesis
   4577..4681    +  promoter       AmpR promoter: bla
   4682..5542    +  CDS            AmpR: β-lactamase; bla; confers resistance to ampicillin, carbenicillin, and related antibiotics
   5713..6301    +  rep_origin     ori: high-copy-number ColE1/pMB1/pBR322/pUC origin of replication
   6487..6538    -  misc_feature   bom (fragment): basis of mobility region from pBR322
