[The description below was written by a language model from this plasmid's Addgene catalogue record and pLannotate feature annotations shown in this document.]
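Description:
KIF13B 1-584 is a baculovirus donor plasmid built on the pFastBac HTa backbone for producing a truncated mouse kinesin in insect cells. It is maintained in E. coli as a high-copy plasmid through a ColE1/pUC-type origin with ampicillin resistance (β-lactamase), and it also carries an f1 phage origin. The expression cassette sits between the Tn7R and Tn7L ends of a mini-Tn7 element together with a gentamicin acetyltransferase gene driven by the Pc integron promoter. In this type of vector, that arrangement allows site-specific transposition of the cassette and the gentamicin marker into a baculovirus shuttle genome (bacmid) in a suitable E. coli host. The resulting recombinant bacmid is then used to generate virus for insect cell infection.

The payload is a codon-optimised, commercially synthesised sequence encoding amino acids 1-584 of mouse Kif13b (also known as GAKIN), described as a motile fragment of the motor. It was cloned between NcoI and NotI sites, both of which are retained. Transcription is driven by the strong, very late polyhedrin promoter from Autographa californica nucleopolyhedrovirus and terminated by an SV40 polyadenylation signal. The backbone supplies an N-terminal 6xHis tag followed by a TEV protease site, so the protein can be captured by metal-affinity chromatography and the tag then removed. The automated annotation labels the insert by similarity to human KIF13B and the tag as a partial 8xHis, but the catalogue record specifies the mouse gene and a 6xHis tag. The depositor's sequence (6,565 nt) and the repository's sequencing result (6,548 nt) show the same set and order of features. The purified fragment is intended for in vitro work, and the associated study concerned reconstitution of kinesin cargo release and regulation of the ARF6 GAP ADAP1.
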