Addgene plasmid #163908: KIF13B 1-584
Purpose: Motile fragment of mouse KIF13B (aa 1-584) for purification from insect cells.
Depositing lab: Martin Loose. Depositing organization: Institute of Science and Technology Austria (I.S.T. Austria). Publication: In vitro reconstitution reveals phosphoinositides as cargo-release factors and activators of the ARF6 GAP ADAP1. Duellberg C, Auer A, Canigova N, Loibl K, Loose M. Proc Natl Acad Sci U S A. 2021 Jan 5;118(1). pii: 2010054118. doi: 10.1073/pnas.2010054118. Epub 2020 Dec 18. PubMed 33443153.
Backbone
  Vector backbone: pFastBac HTa
  Backbone manufacturer: thermo fisher (Invitrogen)
  Backbone size w/o insert (bp): 4810
  Total vector size (bp): 6565
  Vector type: Insect Expression
Growth in bacteria
  Bacterial resistance: Ampicillin, 100 μg/mL
  Growth temperature: 37°C
  Growth strain: DH5alpha
  Copy number: High Copy
Gene/Insert
  Gene/Insert name: kif13b
  Species: M. musculus (mouse)
  Entrez Gene: Kif13b (a.k.a. 5330429L19Rik, 6030414C01, C130021D12Rik, GAKIN)
  Promoter: polyhedrin
  Tag / fusion protein: Cleavable 6 x HIS tag (N terminal on backbone)
  Cloning method: Restriction Enzyme; 5′ cloning site Nco1 (not destroyed); 3′ cloning site Not1 (not destroyed)
  Sequencing primers: 5′ AAATGATAACCATCTCGC; 3′ CAAATGTGGTATGGCTGATT
Resource information
  A portion of this plasmid was derived from a plasmid made by: The codon optimized DNA was synthesized by a company (BaseClear)
Terms and licenses: Academic/Nonprofit Terms; Industry Terms: Not Available to Industry
How to cite: KIF13B 1-584 was a gift from Martin Loose (Addgene plasmid # 163908 ; http://n2t.net/addgene:163908 ; RRID:Addgene_163908)
